>Addgene plasmid #157282 | pD649-HAsp-FCGR1A-COMP5AP-AviTag-9xHis | addgene full sequence | sequence record 424371 | Addgene NGS Result
GGCATTGATTATTGACTAGTTATTAATAGTAATCAATTACGGGGTCATTAGTTCATAGCCCATATATGGA
GTTCCGCGTTACATAACTTACGGTAAATGGCCCGCCTGGCTGACCGCCCAACGACCCCCGCCCATTGACG
TCAATAATGACGTATGTTCCCATAGTAACGCCAATAGGGACTTTCCATTGACGTCAATGGGTGGAGTATT
TACGGTAAACTGCCCACTTGGCAGTACATCAAGTGTATCATATGCCAAGTACGCCCCCTATTGACGTCAA
TGACGGTAAATGGCCCGCCTGGCATTATGCCCAGTACATGACCTTATGGGACTTTCCTACTTGGCAGTAC
ATCTACGTATTAGTCATCGCTATTACCATGGTGATGCGGTTTTGGCAGTACATCAATGGGCGTGGATAGC
GGTTTGACTCACGGGGATTTCCAAGTCTCCACCCCATTGACGTCAATGGGAGTTTGTTTTGGCACCAAAA
TCAACGGGACTTTCCAAAATGTCGTAACAACTCCGCCCCATTGACGCAAATGGGCGGTAGGCGTGTACGG
TGGGAGGTCTATATAAGCAGAGCTCGTTTAGTGAACCGTCAGATCGCCTGGAGACGCCATCCACGCTGTT
TTGACCTCCATAGAAGACACCGGGACCGATCCAGCCTCCGCGGCCGGGAACGGTGCATTGGAACGCGGAT
TCCCCGTGCCAAGAGTGACGTAAGTACCGCCTATAGAGTCTATAGGCCCACCCCCTTGGCTTCGTTAGAA
CGCGGCTACAATTAATACATAACCTTATGTATCATACACATACGATTTAGGTGACACTATAGAATAACAT
CCACTTTGCCTTTCTCTCCACAGGTGTCCACTCCCAGGTCCAACTGCACCTCGGTTCTATCGAAAACGCG
CCTGCTAGCGCCACCATGAAGACCATCATTGCCCTGAGCTACATCTTCTGCCTGGTGTTCGCTGCGGCCG
CCCAAGTGGATACAACAAAGGCCGTGATCACCCTGCAGCCTCCATGGGTGTCCGTGTTCCAAGAGGAAAC
CGTGACACTGCACTGCGAGGTGCTGCATCTGCCTGGATCTAGCAGCACCCAGTGGTTTCTGAATGGCACC
GCCACACAGACCAGCACACCCAGCTATAGAATCACCAGCGCCAGCGTGAACGACAGCGGCGAGTATAGAT
GCCAGAGAGGCCTGAGCGGCAGAAGCGACCCTATTCAGCTGGAAATCCACAGAGGCTGGCTGCTGCTGCA
GGTTTCCAGCAGAGTGTTTACAGAGGGCGAGCCCCTGGCTCTGAGATGTCACGCTTGGAAGGACAAGCTG
GTGTACAACGTGCTGTACTACCGGAACGGCAAGGCCTTCAAGTTCTTCCACTGGAACAGCAACCTGACCA
TCCTCAAGACCAACATCAGCCACAACGGCACCTACCACTGTAGCGGCATGGGCAAGCACAGATACACAAG
CGCCGGCATCAGCGTGACCGTGAAAGAGCTGTTTCCCGCTCCTGTGCTGAACGCCTCTGTGACAAGTCCC
CTGCTGGAAGGCAATCTGGTCACCCTGTCTTGCGAGACAAAGCTGCTGCTTCAGAGGCCTGGCCTGCAGC
TGTACTTCAGCTTCTACATGGGCAGCAAGACCCTGCGGGGCAGAAATACCAGCAGCGAGTACCAGATCCT
GACCGCCAGAAGAGAGGACAGCGGACTGTATTGGTGCGAGGCTGCCACCGAGGATGGCAATGTGCTGAAG
AGAAGCCCCGAGCTGGAACTGCAGGTTCTGGGACTGCAACTGCCCACACCTGTGTGGTTCCATGGCGCGC
CGGAAGATCAAGTTGATCCAAGATTGATTGATGGCAAGGGCGGATCTCTGGAGGTGCTGTTCCAGGGACC
AGGCGGAAGCGGCAATCCCGGCGGCGATCTGGCCCCCCAGATGCTGCGCGAGCTGCAGGAGACCAATGCC
GCCCTGCAGGACGTGCGCGAGCTGCTGCGCCACCGCGTGAAGGAGATCACCTTCCTGAAGAACACCGTGA
TGGAGTGCGACGCCTGCGGTATGCAGCCCTCTAGAGGCTCCGGCTCCATCATCCCAGTTGAGGAGGAGAA
CCCGGACTTCTGGAACCGCGAGGCAGCCGAGGCCCTGGGTGCCGCCAAGAAGCTGCAGCCTGCACAGACA
GCCGCCAAGAACCTCATCATCTTCCTGGGCGATGGGATGGGGGTGTCTACGGTGACAGCTGCCAGGATCC
TAAAAGGGCAGAAGAAGGACAAACTGGGGCCTGAGATACCCCTGGCCATGGACCGCTTCCCATATGTGGC
TCTGTCCAAGACATACAATGTAGACAAACATGTGCCAGACAGTGGAGCCACAGCCACGGCCTACCTGTGC
GGGGTCAAGGGCAACTTCCAGACCATTGGCTTGAGTGCAGCCGCCCGCTTTAACCAGTGCAACACGACAC
GCGGCAACGAGGTCATCTCCGTGATGAATCGGGCCAAGAAAGCAGGGAAGTCAGTGGGAGTGGTAACCAC
CACACGAGTGCAGCACGCCTCGCCAGCCGGCACCTACGCCCACACGGTGAACCGCAACTGGTACTCGGAC
GCCGACGTGCCTGCCTCGGCCCGCCAGGAGGGGTGCCAGGACATCGCTACGCAGCTCATCTCCAACATGG
ACATTGACGTGATCCTAGGTGGAGGCCGAAAGTACATGTTTCGCATGGGAACCCCAGACCCTGAGTACCC
AGATGACTACAGCCAAGGTGGGACCAGGCTGGACGGGAAGAATCTGGTGCAGGAATGGCTGGCGAAGCGC
CAGGGTGCCCGGTATGTGTGGAACCGCACTGAGCTCATGCAGGCTTCCCTGGACCCGTCTGTGACCCATC
TCATGGGTCTCTTTGAGCCTGGAGACATGAAATACGAGATCCACCGAGACTCCACACTGGACCCCTCCCT
GATGGAGATGACAGAGGCTGCCCTGCGCCTGCTGAGCAGGAACCCCCGCGGCTTCTTCCTCTTCGTGGAG
GGTGGTCGCATCGACCATGGTCATCATGAAAGCAGGGCTTACCGGGCACTGACTGAGACGATCATGTTCG
ACGACGCCATTGAGAGGGCGGGCCAGCTCACCAGCGAGGAGGACACGCTGAGCCTCGTCACTGCCGACCA
CTCCCACGTCTTCTCCTTCGGAGGCTACCCCCTGCGAGGGAGCTCCATCTTCGGGCTGGCCCCTGGCAAG
GCCCGGGACAGGAAGGCCTACACGGTCCTCCTATACGGAAACGGTCCAGGCTATGTGCTCAAGGACGGCG
CCCGGCCGGATGTTACCGAGAGCGAGAGCGGGAGCCCCGAGTATCGGCAGCAGTCAGCAGTGCCCCTGGA
CGAAGAGACCCACGCAGGCGAGGACGTGGCGGTGTTCGCGCGCGGCCCGCAGGCGCACCTGGTTCACGGC
GTGCAGGAGCAGACCTTCATAGCGCACGTCATGGCCTTCGCCGCCTGCCTGGAGCCCTACACCGCCTGCG
ACCTGGCGCCCCCCGCCGGCACCACCGACGCCGCGCACCCGGGTGGCGGAGGACTGAACGACATCTTCGA
GGCTCAGAAAATCGAATGGCACGAACATCACCATCACCATCACCATCACCATTAAGGCCGGCCTGTAGTC
ACTGGCACAACGCGTTACCCGGTAAGCCAATCGGGTATACACGGTCGTCATACTGCAGACAGGGTTCTTC
TACTTTGCAAGATAGTCTTGAGTAGTAAAATAAATAGATAGAGAAAATCAGCCTCGACTGTGCCTTCTAG
TTGCCAGCCATCTGTTGTTTGCCCCTCCCCCGTGCCTTCCTTGACCCTGGAAGGTGCCACTCCCACTGTC
CTTTCCTAATAAAATGAGGAAATTGCATCACAACACTCAACCCTATCTCGGTCTATTCTTTTGATTTATA
AGGGATTTTGCCGATTTCGGCCTATTGGTTAAAAAATGAGCTGATTTAACAAAAATTTAACGCGAATTAA
TTCTGTGGAATGTGTGTCAGTTAGGGTGTGGAAAGTCCCCAGGCTCCCCAGCAGGCAGAAGTATGCAAAG
CATGCATCTCAATTAGTCAGCAACCAGGTGTGGAAAGTCCCCAGGCTCCCCAGCAGGCAGAAGTATGCAA
AGCATGCATCTCAATTAGTCAGCAACCATAGTCCCGCCCCTAACTCCGCCCATCCCGCCCCTAACTCCGC
CCAGTTCCGCCCATTCTCCGCCCCATGGCTGACTAATTTTTTTTATTTATGCAGAGGCCGAGGCCGCCTC
TGCCTCTGAGCTATTCCAGAAGTAGTGAGGAGGCTTTTTTGGAGGCCTAGGCTTTTGCAAAAAGCTCCCG
GGAGCTTGTATATCCATTTTCGGATCTGATCAGCACGTGTTGACAATTAATCATCGGCATAGTATATCGG
CATAGTATAATACGACAAGGTGAGGAACTAAACCATGACCGAGTACAAGCCCACGGTGCGCCTCGCCACC
CGCGACGACGTCCCCAGGGCCGTACGCACCCTCGCCGCCGCGTTCGCCGACTACCCCGCCACGCGCCACA
CCGTCGATCCGGACCGCCACATCGAGCGGGTCACCGAGCTGCAAGAACTCTTCCTCACGCGCGTCGGGCT
CGACATCGGCAAGGTGTGGGTCGCGGACGACGGCGCCGCGGTGGCGGTCTGGACCACGCCGGAGAGCGTC
GAAGCGGGGGCGGTGTTCGCCGAGATCGGCCCGCGCATGGCCGAGTTGAGCGGTTCCCGGCTGGCCGCGC
AGCAACAGATGGAAGGCCTCCTGGCGCCGCACCGGCCCAAGGAGCCCGCGTGGTTCCTGGCCACCGTCGG
CGTCTCGCCCGACCACCAGGGCAAGGGTCTGGGCAGCGCCGTCGTGCTCCCCGGAGTGGAGGCGGCCGAG
CGCGCCGGGGTGCCCGCCTTCCTGGAGACATCCGCGCCCCGCAACCTCCCCTTCTACGAGCGGCTCGGCT
TCACCGTCACCGCCGACGTCGAGGTGCCCGAAGGACCGCGCACCTGGTGCATGACCCGCAAGCCCGGTGC
CTGACACGTGCTACGAGATTTCGATTCCACCGCCGCCTTCTATGAAAGGTTGGGCTTCGGAATCGTTTTC
CGGGACGCCGGCTGGATGATCCTCCAGCGCGGGGATCTCATGCTGGAGTTCTTCGCCCACCCCAACTTGT
TTATTGCAGCTTATAATGGTTACAAATAAAGCAATAGCATCACAAATTTCACAAATAAAGCATTTTTTTC
ACTGCATTCTAGTTGTGGTTTGTCCAAACTCATCAATGTATCTTATCATGTCTGTATACCGTCGACCTCT
AGCTAGAGCTTGGCGTAATCATGGTCATTACCAATGCTTAATCAGTGAGGCACCTATCTCAGCGATCTGT
CTATTTCGTTCATCCATAGTTGCCTGACTCCCCGTCGTGTAGATAACTACGATACGGGAGGGCTTACCAT
CTGGCCCCAGCGCTGCGATGATACCGCGAGAACCACGCTCACCGGCTCCGGATTTATCAGCAATAAACCA
GCCAGCCGGAAGGGCCGAGCGCAGAAGTGGTCCTGCAACTTTATCCGCCTCCATCCAGTCTATTAATTGT
TGCCGGGAAGCTAGAGTAAGTAGTTCGCCAGTTAATAGTTTGCGCAACGTTGTTGCCATCGCTACAGGCA
TCGTGGTGTCACGCTCGTCGTTTGGTATGGCTTCATTCAGCTCCGGTTCCCAACGATCAAGGCGAGTTAC
ATGATCCCCCATGTTGTGCAAAAAAGCGGTTAGCTCCTTCGGTCCTCCGATCGTTGTCAGAAGTAAGTTG
GCCGCAGTGTTATCACTCATGGTTATGGCAGCACTGCATAATTCTCTTACTGTCATGCCATCCGTAAGAT
GCTTTTCTGTGACTGGTGAGTACTCAACCAAGTCATTCTGAGAATAGTGTATGCGGCGACCGAGTTGCTC
TTGCCCGGCGTCAATACGGGATAATACCGCGCCACATAGCAGAACTTTAAAAGTGCTCATCATTGGAAAA
CGTTCTTCGGGGCGAAAACTCTCAAGGATCTTACCGCTGTTGAGATCCAGTTCGATGTAACCCACTCGTG
CACCCAACTGATCTTCAGCATCTTTTACTTTCACCAGCGTTTCTGGGTGAGCAAAAACAGGAAGGCAAAA
TGCCGCAAAAAAGGGAATAAGGGCGACACGGAAATGTTGAATACTCATATTCTTCCTTTTTCAATATTAT
TGAAGCATTTATCAGGGTTATTGTCTCATGAGCGGATACATATTTGAATGTATTTAGAAAAATAAACAAA
TAGGGGTCAGTGTTACAACCAATTAACCAATTCTGAACATTATCGCGAGCCCATTTATACCTGAATATGG
CTCATAACACCCCTTGCTCATGACCAAAATCCCTTAACGTGAGTTACGCGCGCGTCGTTCCACTGAGCGT
CAGACCCCGTAGAAAAGATCAAAGGATCTTCTTGAGATCCTTTTTTTCTGCGCGTAATCTGCTGCTTGCA
AACAAAAAAACCACCGCTACCAGCGGTGGTTTGTTTGCCGGATCAAGAGCTACCAACTCTTTTTCCGAAG
GTAACTGGCTTCAGCAGAGCGCAGATACCAAATACTGTTCTTCTAGTGTAGCCGTAGTTAGCCCACCACT
TCAAGAACTCTGTAGCACCGCCTACATACCTCGCTCTGCTAATCCTGTTACCAGTGGCTGCTGCCAGTGG
CGATAAGTCGTGTCTTACCGGGTTGGACTCAAGACGATAGTTACCGGATAAGGCGCAGCGGTCGGGCTGA
ACGGGGGGTTCGTGCACACAGCCCAGCTTGGAGCGAACGACCTACACCGAACTGAGATACCTACAGCGTG
AGCTATGAGAAAGCGCCACGCTTCCCGAAGGGAGAAAGGCGGACAGGTATCCGGTAAGCGGCAGGGTCGG
AACAGGAGAGCGCACGAGGGAGCTTCCAGGGGGAAACGCCTGGTATCTTTATAGTCCTGTCGGGTTTCGC
CACCTCTGACTTGAGCGTCGATTTTTGTGATGCTCGTCAGGGGGGCGGAGCCTATGGAAAAACGCCAGCA
ACGCGGCCTTTTTACGGTTCCTGGCCTTTTGCTGGCCTTTTGCTCACATGTTCTTTCCTGCGTTATCCCC
TGATTCTGTGGATAACCGTATTACCGCCTTTGAGTGAGCTGATACCGCTCGCCGCAGCCGAACGACCGAG
CGCAGCGAGTCAGTGAGCGAGGAAGCGGAAGGCGAGAGTAGGGAACTGCCAGGCATCAAACTAAGCAGAA
GGCCCCTGACGGATGGCCTTTTTGCGTTTCTACAAACTCTTTCTGTGTTGTAAAACGACGGCCAGTCTTA
AGCTCGGGCCCCCTGGGCGGTTCTGATAACGAGTAATCGTTAATCCGCAAATAACGTAAAAACCCGCTTC
GGCGGGTTTTTTTATGGGGGGAGTTTAGGGAAAGAGCATTTGTCAGAATATTTAAGGGCGCCTGTCACTT
TGCTTGATATATGAGAATTATTTAACCTTATAAATGAGAAAAAAGCAACGCACTTTAAATAAGATACGTT
GCTTTTTCGATTGATGAACACCTATAATTAAACTATTCATCTATTATTTATGATTTTTTGTATATACAAT
ATTTCTAGTTTGTTAAAGAGAATTAAGAAAATAAATCTCGAAAATAATAAAGGGAAAATCAGTTTTTGAT
ATCAAAATTATACATGTCAACGATAATACAAAATATAATACAAACTATAAGATGTTATCAGTATTTATTA
TCATTTAGAATAAATTTTGTGTCGCCCTTAATTGTGAGCGGATAACAATTACGAGCTTCATGCACAGTGG
CGTTGACTCAATATTGGCCATTAGCCATATTATTCATTGGTTATATAGCATAAATCAATATTGGCTATTG
GCCATTGCATACGTTGTATCTATATCATAATATGTACATTTATATTGGCTCATGTCCAATATGACCGCCA
TGTT
Features (pLannotate 1.2.2; 24 found; start..end, strand, type, name):
     77..380     +  enhancer       CMV enhancer: human cytomegalovirus immediate early enhancer
    381..584     +  promoter       CMV promoter: human cytomegalovirus (CMV) immediate early promoter
    720..763     +  intron         CMV intron (fragment): modified intron A from human cytomegalovirus
    815..833     +  promoter       SP6 promoter: promoter for bacteriophage SP6 RNA polymerase
    837..874     +  CDS            IgH signal sequence (fragment): signal sequence from the mouse immunoglobulin heavy chain variable region
    983..1813    +  CDS            FCGR1A (fragment): FCGR1_HUMAN - Also known as FCG1, FCGR1, IGFR1. Experimental evidence at protein level: Swiss-Prot protein existence level 1. High affinity receptor for the Fc region of immunoglobulins gamma. Functions in both innate and adaptive immune responses. From Homo sapiens (Human).
   1910..2089    +  CDS            Comp (fragment): COMP_RAT - Experimental evidence at protein level: Swiss-Prot protein existence level 1. May play a role in the structural integrity of cartilage via its interaction with other extracellular matrix proteins such as the collagens and fibronectin. Can mediate the interaction of chondrocytes with the cartilage extracellular matrix through interaction with cell surface integrin receptors. Could play a role in the pathogenesis of osteoarthritis. Potent suppressor of apoptosis in both primary chondrocytes and transformed cells. Suppresses apoptosis by blocking the activation of caspase-3 and by indu
   2077..3529    +  CDS            SEAP (fragment): secreted alkaline phosphatase from human placenta The natural enzyme has a C-terminal transmembrane sequence that is replaced by a GPI anchor.
   3554..3595    +  CDS            AviTag™ (fragment): peptide tag that allows for enzymatic biotinylation
   3599..3622    +  CDS            8xHis: 8xHis affinity tag
   3768..3879    +  polyA_signal   bGH poly(A) signal: bovine growth hormone polyadenylation signal
   3880..3988    +  rep_origin     f1 ori (fragment): f1 bacteriophage origin of replication; arrow indicates direction of (+) strand synthesis
   4002..4331    +  promoter       SV40 promoter: SV40 enhancer and early promoter
   4379..4426    +  promoter       EM7 promoter: synthetic bacterial promoter&nbsp
   4445..5044    +  CDS            PuroR (fragment): puromycin N-acetyltransferase; pac from Streptomyces; confers resistance to puromycin
   5054..5179    +  CDS            ble (fragment): BLE_KLEPN - Experimental evidence at protein level: Swiss-Prot protein existence level 1. Binding protein with a strong affinity to the bleomycin family of antibiotics. Binds to CL990; an antimitotic-antibiotic compound. From Klebsiella pneumoniae.
   5174..5295    +  polyA_signal   SV40 poly(A) signal: SV40 polyadenylation signal
   5348..6208    -  CDS            AmpR: β-lactamase; bla; confers resistance to ampicillin, carbenicillin, and related antibiotics
   6211..6307    -  promoter       AmpR promoter (fragment): bla
   6337..6361    -  CDS            KanR (fragment): aminoglycoside phosphotransferase; aph(3')-Ia; confers resistance to kanamycin
   6472..7060    +  rep_origin     ori: high-copy-number ColE1/pMB1/pBR322/pUC origin of replication
   7285..7302    +  terminator     rrnB T2 terminator (fragment): transcription terminator T2 from the E. coli rrnB gene
   7327..7346    -  CDS            lacZα (fragment): LacZα fragment of β-galactosidase; lacZ fragment
   7802..7818    +  protein_bind   lac operator: The lac repressor binds to the lac operator to inhibit transcription in E. coli. This inhibition can be relieved by adding lactose or isopropyl-β-D-thiogalactopyranoside (IPTG). lac repressor encoded by lacI
