[The description below was written by a language model from this plasmid's Addgene catalogue record and pLannotate feature annotations shown in this document.]
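Description:
pD649-HAsp-FCGR1A-COMP5AP-AviTag-9xHis is a mammalian expression plasmid built on the pD649 backbone for producing a secreted, multimerized form of the extracellular domain of human FCGR1A (CD64, the high-affinity receptor for the Fc region of IgG). It is maintained in E. coli at high copy through a ColE1/pUC-type origin with ampicillin selection via β-lactamase. The sequenced record is 7,984 nt, matching the stated backbone plus an 831 bp insert. The feature table also shows an SV40 promoter/EM7 promoter cassette driving a puromycin N-acetyltransferase gene followed by an SV40 polyadenylation signal, which could allow puromycin selection in mammalian cells. Short annotated fragments of ble, KanR, lacZα and f1 ori look like backbone remnants rather than functional parts.

Expression is driven by the CMV enhancer and immediate early promoter with a fragment of CMV intron A, and an SP6 promoter sits just upstream of the coding region. The open reading frame starts with a signal peptide, called HAsp in the construct name but annotated by the software as a fragment of a mouse immunoglobulin heavy chain signal sequence. It continues through the FCGR1A ectodomain, cloned between preserved NotI and AscI sites, into backbone-encoded C-terminal modules. These are a rat COMP coiled-coil segment that pentamerizes the fusion, human placental alkaline phosphatase as an enzymatic reporter, an AviTag for site-specific biotinylation, and a polyhistidine tag for purification (9xHis by name, annotated as 8xHis). A bGH polyadenylation signal ends the transcript.

The plasmid belongs to a collection made for a human IgSF cell-surface interactome study. In that setting, such high-avidity, phosphatase-tagged ectodomains plausibly act as soluble probes for detecting weak extracellular protein-protein interactions. The depositor notes that some plasmids in the collection may carry an IS4-like transposase element upstream of the CMV promoter, but none is annotated here.
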