Addgene plasmid #157282: pD649-HAsp-FCGR1A-COMP5AP-AviTag-9xHis
Purpose: Mammalian expression of cell-surface protein extracellular domain fused to COMP5AP-AviTag-9xHis. Protein is secreted from cells.
Depositing lab: Chris Garcia. Depositing organization: Stanford University. Publication: A Human IgSF Cell-Surface Interactome Reveals a Complex Network of Protein-Protein Interactions. Wojtowicz WM, Vielmetter J, Fernandes RA, Siepe DH, Eastman CL, Chisholm GB, Cox S, Klock H, Anderson PW, Rue SM, Miller JJ, Glaser SM, Bragstad ML, Vance J, Lam AW, Lesley SA, Zinn K, Garcia KC. Cell. 2020 Aug 20;182(4):1027-1043.e17. doi: 10.1016/j.cell.2020.07.025. PubMed 32822567.
Backbone
  Vector backbone: pD649
  Backbone size w/o insert (bp): 7153
  Vector type: Mammalian Expression
Growth in bacteria
  Bacterial resistance: Ampicillin, 100 μg/mL
  Growth temperature: 37°C
  Growth strain: DH5alpha
  Copy number: High Copy
Gene/Insert
  Gene/Insert name: FCGR1A (alt name: FCGR1)
  Species: H. sapiens (human)
  Insert size (bp): 831
  Entrez Gene: FCGR1A (a.k.a. CD64, CD64A, FCG1, FCGR1, FCRI, FcgammaRI, IGFR1)
  Promoter: CMV/SP6
  Tag / fusion protein: COMP5AP-AviTag-9xHis (C terminal on backbone)
  Cloning method: Restriction Enzyme; 5′ cloning site GCGGCCGC (not destroyed); 3′ cloning site GGCGCGCC (not destroyed)
  Sequencing primers: 5′ ATTTAGGTGACACTATAG; 3′ CGTCGCACTCCATCACGGTG
Resource information
  A portion of this plasmid was derived from a plasmid made by: synthesis by ThermoFisher
Terms and licenses: Academic/Nonprofit Terms; Industry Terms: Not Available to Industry
Depositor comments: Some plasmids in this collection may have an IS4-like element ISVsa5 family transposase upstream of the CMV promoter.
How to cite: pD649-HAsp-FCGR1A-COMP5AP-AviTag-9xHis was a gift from Chris Garcia (Addgene plasmid # 157282 ; http://n2t.net/addgene:157282 ; RRID:Addgene_157282)
