>Addgene plasmid #157282 | pD649-HAsp-FCGR1A-COMP5AP-AviTag-9xHis | depositor partial sequence | sequence record 303674 | insert (extracellular domain)
CAAGTGGATACAACAAAGGCCGTGATCACCCTGCAGCCTCCATGGGTGTCCGTGTTCCAAGAGGAAACCG
TGACACTGCACTGCGAGGTGCTGCATCTGCCTGGATCTAGCAGCACCCAGTGGTTTCTGAATGGCACCGC
CACACAGACCAGCACACCCAGCTATAGAATCACCAGCGCCAGCGTGAACGACAGCGGCGAGTATAGATGC
CAGAGAGGCCTGAGCGGCAGAAGCGACCCTATTCAGCTGGAAATCCACAGAGGCTGGCTGCTGCTGCAGG
TTTCCAGCAGAGTGTTTACAGAGGGCGAGCCCCTGGCTCTGAGATGTCACGCTTGGAAGGACAAGCTGGT
GTACAACGTGCTGTACTACCGGAACGGCAAGGCCTTCAAGTTCTTCCACTGGAACAGCAACCTGACCATC
CTCAAGACCAACATCAGCCACAACGGCACCTACCACTGTAGCGGCATGGGCAAGCACAGATACACAAGCG
CCGGCATCAGCGTGACCGTGAAAGAGCTGTTTCCCGCTCCTGTGCTGAACGCCTCTGTGACAAGTCCCCT
GCTGGAAGGCAATCTGGTCACCCTGTCTTGCGAGACAAAGCTGCTGCTTCAGAGGCCTGGCCTGCAGCTG
TACTTCAGCTTCTACATGGGCAGCAAGACCCTGCGGGGCAGAAATACCAGCAGCGAGTACCAGATCCTGA
CCGCCAGAAGAGAGGACAGCGGACTGTATTGGTGCGAGGCTGCCACCGAGGATGGCAATGTGCTGAAGAG
AAGCCCCGAGCTGGAACTGCAGGTTCTGGGACTGCAACTGCCCACACCTGTGTGGTTCCAT
